# Supplementary material for: Expression and processing of polycistronic artificial microRNAs and trans-acting siRNAs in Solanum lycopersicum and Nicotiana benthamiana
Source: bioRxiv preprint, doi:10.1101/2021.01.06.425596, version 1 (2021-01-06)
Supplement: Supplemental Tables, Code, and Data [file 425596_file02.zip › Supplemental_Data_1.gbk.txt]

LOCUS       Exported                5113 bp ds-DNA     circular SYN 05-SEP-2020
DEFINITION  .
ACCESSION   .
VERSION     .
KEYWORDS    .
SOURCE      synthetic DNA construct
  ORGANISM  synthetic DNA construct
REFERENCE   1  (bases 1 to 5113)
  AUTHORS   .
  TITLE     Direct Submission
  JOURNAL   Exported Saturday, Sep 5, 2020 from SnapGene Viewer 5.1.5
            https://www.snapgene.com
FEATURES             Location/Qualifiers
     source          1..5113
                     /organism="synthetic DNA construct"
                     /mol_type="other DNA"
     misc_feature    1..110
                     /label=Tn903 nptI Promoter
                     /note="color: #75c6a9"
     CDS             111..926
                     /label=Tn903 nptI CDS
                     /note="color: #75c6a9; direction: RIGHT"
     misc_feature    927..1012
                     /label=Tn903 nptI Terminator
                     /note="color: #75c6a9"
     rep_origin      1044..1600
                     /label=ColE1 ORI
                     /note="color: #c6c9d1"
     misc_binding    1673..1695
                     /label=misc_binding
                     /note="color: #d6b295"
     CDS             1846..2475
                     /label=staA CDS
                     /note="color: #9eafd2; direction: RIGHT"
     gene            2802..3977
                     /label=repA
                     /note="color: #ff9ccd; direction: RIGHT"
     rep_origin      4043..4237
                     /label=VS1 ORI
                     /note="color: #b7e6d7"
     misc_feature    4404..4427
                     /label=T-DNA LB Repeat
                     /note="color: #c7b0e3"
     misc_feature    4440..4755
                     /label=35S
                     /label=315bp t35S
                     /note="color: #75c6a9"
     regulatory      4785..5040
                     /label=NOS
                     /note="color: #84b0dc"
     misc_feature    4786..5037
                     /label=Nos Terminator
                     /note="color: #ffef86"
     misc_feature    5047..5108
                     /label=T-DNA RB Repeat + Overdrive
                     /note="color: #c7b0e3"
ORIGIN
        1 agatccacgt tgtgtctcaa aatctctgat gttacattgc acaagataaa aatatatcat
       61 catgaacaat aaaactgtct gcttacataa acagtaatac aaggggtgtt atgagccata
      121 ttcaacggga aacgtcttgt tcgaggccgc gattaaattc caacatggat gctgatttat
      181 atgggtataa atgggctcgc gataatgtcg ggcaatcagg tgcgacaatc taccgattgt
      241 atgggaagcc cgatgcgcca gagttgtttc tgaaacatgg caaaggtagc gttgccaatg
      301 atgttacaga tgagatggtc agactaaact ggctgacgga atttatgcct cttccgacca
      361 tcaagcattt tatccgtact cctgatgatg catggttact caccactgcg atcccaggga
      421 aaacagcatt ccaggtatta gaagaatatc ctgattcagg tgaaaatatt gttgatgcgc
      481 tggcagtgtt cctgcgccgg ttgcattcga ttcctgtttg taattgtcct tttaacagcg
      541 atcgcgtatt tcgtctcgct caggcgcaat cacgaatgaa taacggtttg gttgatgcga
      601 gtgattttga tgacgagcgt aatggctggc ctgttgaaca agtctggaaa gaaatgcata
      661 aacttttgcc attctcaccg gattcagtcg tcactcatgg tgatttctca cttgataacc
      721 ttatttttga cgaggggaaa ttaataggtt gtattgatgt tggacgagtc ggaatcgcag
      781 accgatacca ggatcttgcc atcctatgga actgcctcgg tgagttttct ccttcattac
      841 agaaacggct ttttcaaaaa tatggtattg ataatcctga tatgaataaa ttgcagtttc
      901 atttgatgct cgatgagttt ttctaatcag aattggttaa ttggttgtaa cactggcaga
      961 gcattacgct gacttgacgg gacggcggct ttgttgaatc aattgatctt cttgaaatcc
     1021 tttttttctg cgcgtaatct gctgcttgca aacaaaaaaa ccaccgctac cagcggtggt
     1081 ttgtttgccg gatcaagagc taccaactct ttttccgaag gtaactggct tcagcagagc
     1141 gcagatacca aatactgttc ttctagtgta gccgtagtta ggccaccact tcaagaactc
     1201 tgtagcaccg cctacatacc tcgctctgct aatcctgtta ccagtggctg ctgccagtgg
     1261 cgataagtcg tgtcttaccg ggttggactc aagacgatag ttaccggata aggcgcagcg
     1321 gtcgggctga acggggggtt cgtgcacaca gcccagcttg gagcgaacga cctacaccga
     1381 actgagatac ctacagcgtg agctatgaga aagcgccacg cttcccgaag ggagaaaggc
     1441 ggacaggtat ccggtaagcg gcagggtcgg aacaggagag cgcacgaggg agcttccagg
     1501 gggaaacgcc tggtatcttt atagtcctgt cgggtttcgc cacctctgac ttgagcgtcg
     1561 atttttgtga tgctcgtcag gggggcggag cctatggaaa aacgccagca acgcggcctt
     1621 tttacggttc ctggcctttt gctggccttt tgctcacatg ttctttcctg cgttatcccc
     1681 tgattctgtg gataaccgta ttaccgcctt tgagtgatct gatcctgaag aaaccgagcg
     1741 ccgccgtcta aaaaggtgat gtgtatttga gtaaaacagc ttgcgtcatg cggtcgctgc
     1801 gtatatgatg cgatgagtaa ataaacaaat acgcaagggg aacgcatgaa ggttatcgct
     1861 gtacttaacc agaaaggcgg gtcaggcaag acgaccatcg caacccatct agcccgcgcc
     1921 ctgcaactcg ccggggccga tgttctgtta gtcgattccg atccccaggg cagtgcccgc
     1981 gattgggcgg ccgtgcggga agatcaaccg ctaaccgttg tcggcatcga ccgcccgacg
     2041 attgaccgcg acgtgaaggc catcggccgg cgcgacttcg tagtgatcga cggagcgccc
     2101 caggcggcgg acttggctgt gtccgcgatc aaggcagccg acttcgtgct gattccggtg
     2161 cagccaagcc cttacgacat atgggccacc gccgacctgg tggagctggt taagcagcgc
     2221 attgaggtca cggatggaag gctacaagcg gcctttgtcg tgtcgcgggc gatcaaaggc
     2281 acgcgcatcg gcggtgaggt tgccgaggcg ctggccgggt acgagctgcc cattcttgag
     2341 tcccgtatca cgcagcgcgt gagctaccca ggcactgccg ccgccggcac aaccgttctt
     2401 gaatcagaac ccgagggcga cgctgcccgc gaggtccagg cgctggccgc tgaaattaaa
     2461 tcaaaactca tttgagttaa tgaggtaaag agaaaatgag caaaagcaca aacacgctaa
     2521 gtgccggccg tccgagcgca cgcagcagca aggctgcaac gttggccagc ctggcagaca
     2581 cgccagccat gaagcgggtc aactttcagt tgccggcgga ggatcacacc aagctgaaga
     2641 tgtacgcggt acgccaaggc aagaccatta ccgagctgct atctgaatac atcgcgcagc
     2701 taccagagta aatgagcaaa tgaataaatg agtagatgaa ttttagcggc taaaggaggc
     2761 ggcatggaaa atcaagaaca accaggcacc gacgccgtgg aatgccccat gtgtggagga
     2821 acgggcggtt ggccaggcgt aagcggctgg gttgtctgcc ggccctgcaa tggcactgga
     2881 acccccaagc ccgaggaatc ggcgtgagcg gtcgcaaacc atccggcccg gtacaaatcg
     2941 gcgcggcgct gggtgatgac ctggtggaga agttgaaggc cgcgcaggcc gcccagcggc
     3001 aacgcatcga ggcagaagca cgccccggtg aatcgtggca agcggccgct gatcgaatcc
     3061 gcaaagaatc ccggcaaccg ccggcagccg gtgcgccgtc gattaggaag ccgcccaagg
     3121 gcgacgagca accagatttt ttcgttccga tgctctatga cgtgggcacc cgcgatagtc
     3181 gcagcatcat ggacgtggcc gttttccgtc tgtcgaagcg tgaccgacga gctggcgagg
     3241 tgatccgcta cgagcttcca gacgggcacg tagaggtttc cgcagggccg gccggcatgg
     3301 ccagtgtgtg ggattacgac ctggtactga tggcggtttc ccatctaacc gaatccatga
     3361 accgataccg ggaagggaag ggagacaagc ccggccgcgt gttccgtcca cacgttgcgg
     3421 acgtactcaa gttctgccgg cgagccgatg gcggaaagca gaaagacgac ctggtagaaa
     3481 cctgcattcg gttaaacacc acgcacgttg ccatgcagcg tacgaagaag gccaagaacg
     3541 gccgcctggt gacggtatcc gagggtgaag ccttgattag ccgctacaag atcgtaaaga
     3601 gcgaaaccgg gcggccggag tacatcgaga tcgagctagt tgattggatg taccgcgaga
     3661 tcacagaagg caagaacccg gacgtgctga cggttcaccc cgattacttt ttgatcgatc
     3721 ccggcatcgg ccgttttctc taccgcctgg cacgccgcgc cgcaggcaag gcagaagcca
     3781 gatggttgtt caagacgatc tacgaacgca gtggcagcgc cggagagttc aagaagttct
     3841 gtttcaccgt gcgcaagctg atcgggtcaa atgacctgcc ggagtacgat ttgaaggagg
     3901 aggcggggca ggctggcccg atcctagtca tgcgctaccg caacctgatc gagggcgaag
     3961 catccgccgg ttcctaatgt acggagcaga tgctagggca aattgcccta gcaggggaaa
     4021 aaggtcgaaa aggtctcttt cctgtggata gcacgtacat tgggaaccca aagccgtaca
     4081 ttgggaaccg gaacccgtac attgggaacc caaagccgta cattgggaac cggtcacaca
     4141 tgtaagtgac tgatataaaa gagaaaaaag gcgatttttc cgcctaaaac tctttaaaac
     4201 ttattaaaac tcttaaaacc cgcctggcct gtgcataact gtctggccag cgcacagccg
     4261 aagagctgca aaaagcgcct acccttcggt cgctgcgctc cctacgcccc gccgcttcgc
     4321 gtcggcctat cgcggccgct ggccgctcaa aaatggctgg cctacggcca ggcaatctgc
     4381 tagcgcgcgg acaagctagg attggcagga tatattcagt tgtaaatgat atcgcatgcg
     4441 gaaacctcct cggattccat tgcccagcta tctgtcactt tattgagaag atagtggaaa
     4501 aggaaggtgg ctcctacaaa tgccatcatt gcgataaagg aaaggccatc gttgaagatg
     4561 cctctgccga cagtggtccc aaagatggac ccccacccac gaggagcatc gtggaaaaag
     4621 aagacgttcc aaccacgtct tcaaagcaag tggattgatg tgatatctcc actgacgtaa
     4681 gggatgacgc acaatcccac tatccttcgc aagacccttc ctctatataa ggaagttcat
     4741 ttcatttgga gaggctcgag ggtaccgaat tcggatccct gcaggatcgt tcaaacattt
     4801 ggcaataaag tttcttaaga ttgaatcctg ttgccggtct tgcgatgatt atcatataat
     4861 ttctgttgaa ttacgttaag catgtaataa ttaacatgta atgcatgacg ttatttatga
     4921 gatgggtttt tatgattaga gtcccgcaat tatacattta atacgcgata gaaaacaaaa
     4981 tatagcgcgc aaactaggat aaattatcgc gcgcggtgtc atctatgtta ctagatcggg
     5041 gagctctggc aggatatatg cggttgtaat tcatttttat tgtctaaatt tctgtatttg
     5101 tttgtttgca att
//
